>Addgene plasmid #211555 | PB-PARP1-Apex2–eGFP | addgene full sequence | sequence record 417969 | Addgene NGS Result
CGAATTGGCGGTATTCACGACAGCAGGCTGAATAATAAAAAAATTAGAAACTATTATTTAACCCTAGAAA
GATAATCATATTGTGACGTACGTTAAAGATAATCATGCGTAAAATTGACGCATGTGTTTTATCGGTCTGT
ATATCGAGGTTTATTTATTAATTTGAATAGATATTAAGTTTTATTATATTTACACTTACATACTAATAAT
AAATTCAACAAACAATTTATTTATGTTTATTTATTTATTAAAAAAAAACAAAAACTCAAAATTTCTTCTA
TAAAGTAACAAAACTTTTAAACATTCTCTCTTTTACAAAAATAAACTTATTTTGTACTTTAAAAACAGTC
ATGTTGTATTATAAAATAAGTAATTAGCTTAACCTATACATAATAGAAACAAATTATACTTATTAGTCAG
TCAGAAACAACTTTGGCCTAAAGTAGCCCCTTGAATTCAACAAAAGAAAAAAACGATAAAAGATACATCT
GTGGCTTCACTAGCTAGCCCCAGTCACGACGTTGTAAAACGACGGCCAGTGAGTTCGAGCTTGCATGCCT
GCAGGTCGTTACATAACTTACGGTAAATGGCCCGCCTGGCTGACCGCCCAACGACCCCCGCCCATTGACG
TCAATAATGACGTATGTTCCCATAGTAACGCCAATAGGGACTTTCCATTGACGTCAATGGGTGGAGTATT
TACGGTAAACTGCCCACTTGGCAGTACATCAAGTGTATCATATGCCAAGTACGCCCCCTATTGACGTCAA
TGACGGTAAATGGCCCGCCTGGCATTATGCCCAGTACATGACCTTATGGGACTTTCCTACTTGGCAGTAC
ATCTACGTATTAGTCATCGCTATTACCATGGTGATGCGGTTTTGGCAGTACATCAATGGGCGTGGATAGC
GGTTTGACTCACGGGGATTTCCAAGTCTCCACCCCATTGACGTCAATGGGAGTTTGTTTTGGCACCAAAA
TCAACGGGACTTTCCAAAATGTCGTAACAACTCCGCCCCATTGACGCAAATGGGCGGTAGGCGTGTACGG
TGGGAGGTCTATATAAGCAGAGCTGGTTTAGTGAACCGTCAGATCCGCTAGCGCCACCATGGACTACAAA
GACGATGACGACAAGCTTGCCGCCGCGAATTCAATGGCGGAGTCTTCGGATAAGCTCTATCGAGTCGAGT
ACGCCAAGAGCGGGCGCGCCTCTTGCAAGAAATGCAGCGAGAGCATCCCCAAGGACTCGCTCCGGATGGC
CATCATGGTGCAGTCGCCCATGTTTGATGGAAAAGTCCCACACTGGTACCACTTCTCCTGCTTCTGGAAG
GTGGGCCACTCCATCCGGCACCCTGACGTTGAGGTGGATGGGTTCTCTGAGCTTCGGTGGGATGACCAGC
AGAAAGTCAAGAAGACAGCGGAAGCTGGAGGAGTGACAGGCAAAGGCCAGGATGGAATTGGTAGCAAGGC
AGAGAAGACTCTGGGTGACTTTGCAGCAGAGTATGCCAAGTCCAACAGAAGTACGTGCAAGGGGTGTATG
GAGAAGATAGAAAAGGGCCAGGTGCGCCTGTCCAAGAAGATGGTGGACCCGGAGAAGCCACAGCTAGGCA
TGATTGACCGCTGGTACCATCCAGGCTGCTTTGTCAAGAACAGGGAGGAGCTGGGTTTCCGGCCCGAGTA
CAGTGCGAGTCAGCTCAAGGGCTTCAGCCTCCTTGCTACAGAGGATAAAGAAGCCCTGAAGAAGCAGCTC
CCAGGAGTCAAGAGTGAAGGAAAGAGAAAAGGCGATGAGGTGGATGGAGTGGATGAAGTGGCGAAGAAGA
AATCTAAAAAAGAAAAAGACAAGGATAGTAAGCTTGAAAAAGCCCTAAAGGCTCAGAACGACCTGATCTG
GAACATCAAGGACGAGCTAAAGAAAGTGTGTTCAACTAATGACCTGAAGGAGCTACTCATCTTCAACAAG
CAGCAAGTGCCTTCTGGGGAGTCGGCGATCTTGGACCGAGTAGCTGATGGCATGGTGTTCGGTGCCCTCC
TTCCCTGCGAGGAATGCTCGGGTCAGCTGGTCTTCAAGAGCGATGCCTATTACTGCACTGGGGACGTCAC
TGCCTGGACCAAGTGTATGGTCAAGACACAGACACCCAACCGGAAGGAGTGGGTAACCCCAAAGGAATTC
CGAGAAATCTCTTACCTCAAGAAATTGAAGGTTAAAAAGCAGGACCGTATATTCCCCCCAGAAACCAGCG
CCTCCGTGGCGGCCACGCCTCCGCCCTCCACAGCCTCGGCTCCTGCTGCTGTGAACTCCTCTGCTTCAGC
AGATAAGCCATTATCCAACATGAAGATCCTGACTCTCGGGAAGCTGTCCCGGAACAAGGATGAAGTGAAG
GCCATGATTGAGAAACTCGGGGGGAAGTTGACGGGGACGGCCAACAAGGCTTCCCTGTGCATCAGCACCA
AAAAGGAGGTGGAAAAGATGAATAAGAAGATGGAGGAAGTAAAGGAAGCCAACATCCGAGTTGTGTCTGA
GGACTTCCTCCAGGACGTCTCCGCCTCCACCAAGAGCCTTCAGGAGTTGTTCTTAGCGCACATCTTGTCC
CCTTGGGGGGCAGAGGTGAAGGCAGAGCCTGTTGAAGTTGTGGCCCCAAGAGGGAAGTCAGGGGCTGCGC
TCTCCAAAAAAAGCAAGGGCCAGGTCAAGGAGGAAGGTATCAACAAATCTGAAAAGAGAATGAAATTAAC
TCTTAAAGGAGGAGCAGCTGTGGATCCTGATTCTGGACTGGAACACTCTGCGCATGTCCTGGAGAAAGGT
GGGAAGGTCTTCAGTGCCACCCTTGGCCTGGTGGACATCGTTAAAGGAACCAACTCCTACTACAAGCTGC
AGCTTCTGGAGGACGACAAGGAAAACAGGTATTGGATATTCAGGTCCTGGGGCCGTGTGGGTACGGTGAT
CGGTAGCAACAAACTGGAACAGATGCCGTCCAAGGAGGATGCCATTGAGCACTTCATGAAATTATATGAA
GAAAAAACCGGGAACGCTTGGCACTCCAAAAATTTCACGAAGTATCCCAAAAAGTTCTACCCCCTGGAGA
TTGACTATGGCCAGGATGAAGAGGCAGTGAAGAAGCTGACAGTAAATCCTGGCACCAAGTCCAAGCTCCC
CAAGCCAGTTCAGGACCTCATCAAGATGATCTTTGATGTGGAAAGTATGAAGAAAGCCATGGTGGAGTAT
GAGATCGACCTTCAGAAGATGCCCTTGGGGAAGCTGAGCAAAAGGCAGATCCAGGCCGCATACTCCATCC
TCAGTGAGGTCCAGCAGGCGGTGTCTCAGGGCAGCAGCGACTCTCAGATCCTGGATCTCTCAAATCGCTT
TTACACCCTGATCCCCCACGACTTTGGGATGAAGAAGCCTCCGCTCCTGAACAATGCAGACAGTGTGCAG
GCCAAGGTGGAAATGCTTGACAACCTGCTGGACATCGAGGTGGCCTACAGTCTGCTCAGGGGAGGGTCTG
ATGATAGCAGCAAGGATCCCATCGATGTCAACTATGAGAAGCTCAAAACTGACATTAAGGTGGTTGACAG
AGATTCTGAAGAAGCCGAGATCATCAGGAAGTATGTTAAGAACACTCATGCAACCACACACAATGCGTAT
GACTTGGAAGTCATCGATATCTTTAAGATAGAGCGTGAAGGCGAATGCCAGCGTTACAAGCCCTTTAAGC
AGCTTCATAACCGAAGATTGCTGTGGCACGGGTCCAGGACCACCAACTTTGCTGGGATCCTGTCCCAGGG
TCTTCGGATAGCCCCGCCTGAAGCGCCCGTGACAGGCTACATGTTTGGTAAAGGGATCTATTTCGCTGAC
ATGGTCTCCAAGAGTGCCAACTACTGCCATACGTCTCAGGGAGACCCAATAGGCTTAATCCTGTTGGGAG
AAGTTGCCCTTGGAAACATGTATGAACTGAAGCACGCTTCACATATCAGCAAGTTACCCAAGGGCAAGCA
CAGTGTCAAAGGTTTGGGCAAAACTACCCCTGATCCTTCAGCTAACATTAGTCTGGATGGTGTAGACGTT
CCTCTTGGGACCGGGATTTCATCTGGTGTGAATGACACCTCTCTACTATATAACGAGTACATTGTCTATG
ATATTGCTCAGGTAAATCTGAAGTATCTGCTGAAACTGAAATTCAATTTTAAGACCTCCCTGTGGTCGGT
ACCGCGGGGAAAGTCTTACCCAACTGTGAGTGCTGATTACCAGGACGCCGTTGAGAAGGCGAAGAAGAAG
CTCAGAGGCTTCATCGCTGAGAAGAGATGCGCTCCTCTAATGCTCCGTTTGGCATTCCACTCTGCTGGAA
CCTTTGACAAGGGCACGAAGACCGGTGGACCCTTCGGAACCATCAAGCACCCTGCCGAACTGGCTCACAG
CGCTAACAACGGTCTTGACATCGCTGTTAGGCTTTTGGAGCCACTCAAGGCGGAGTTCCCTATTTTGAGC
TACGCCGATTTCTACCAGTTGGCTGGCGTTGTTGCCGTTGAGGTCACGGGTGGACCTAAGGTTCCATTCC
ACCCTGGAAGAGAGGACAAGCCTGAGCCACCACCAGAGGGTCGCTTGCCCGATCCCACTAAGGGTTCTGA
CCATTTGAGAGATGTGTTTGGCAAAGCTATGGGGCTTACTGACCAAGATATCGTTGCTCTATCTGGGGGT
CACACTATTGGAGCTGCACACAAGGAGCGTTCTGGATTTGAGGGTCCCTGGACCTCTAATCCTCTTATTT
TCGACAACTCATACTTCACGGAGTTGTTGAGTGGTGAGAAGGAAGGTCTCCTTCAGCTACCTTCTGACAA
GGCTCTTTTGTCTGACCCTGTATTCCGCCCTCTCGTTGACAAATATGCAGCGGACGAAGATGCCTTCTTT
GCTGATTACGCTGAGGCTCACCAAAAGCTTTCCGAGCTTGGGTTTGCTGATGCCCCACCGGTCGCCACCA
TGGTGAGCAAGGGCGAGGAGCTGTTCACCGGGGTGGTGCCCATCCTGGTCGAGCTGGACGGCGACGTAAA
CGGCCACAAGTTCAGCGTGTCCGGCGAGGGCGAGGGCGATGCCACCTACGGCAAGCTGACCCTGAAGTTC
ATCTGCACCACCGGCAAGCTGCCCGTGCCCTGGCCCACCCTCGTGACCACCCTGACCTACGGCGTGCAGT
GCTTCAGCCGCTACCCCGACCACATGAAGCAGCACGACTTCTTCAAGTCCGCCATGCCCGAAGGCTACGT
CCAGGAGCGCACCATCTTCTTCAAGGACGACGGCAACTACAAGACCCGCGCCGAGGTGAAGTTCGAGGGC
GACACCCTGGTGAACCGCATCGAGCTGAAGGGCATCGACTTCAAGGAGGACGGCAACATCCTGGGGCACA
AGCTGGAGTACAACTACAACAGCCACAACGTCTATATCATGGCCGACAAGCAGAAGAACGGCATCAAGGT
GAACTTCAAGATCCGCCACAACATCGAGGACGGCAGCGTGCAGCTCGCCGACCACTACCAGCAGAACACC
CCCATCGGCGACGGCCCCGTGCTGCTGCCCGACAACCACTACCTGAGCACCCAGTCCGCCCTGAGCAAAG
ACCCCAACGAGAAGCGCGATCACATGGTCCTGCTGGAGTTCGTGACCGCCGCCGGGATCACTCTCGGCAT
GGACGAGCTGTACAAGTAACCGCGGTGGTAAGAATTCCGCCCCCCCCCCTCTCCCTCCCCCCCCCTAACG
TTACTGGCCGAAGCCGCTTGGAATAAGGCCGGTGTGCGTTTGTCTATATGTTATTTTCCACCATATTGCC
GTCTTTTGGCAATGTGAGGGCCCGGAAACCTGGCCCTGTCTTCTTGACGAGCATTCCTAGGGGTCTTTCC
CCTCTCGCCAAAGGAATGCAGGGTCTGTTGAATGTCGTGAAGGAAGCAGTTCCTCTGGAAGCTTCTTGAA
GACAAACAACGTCTGTAGCGACCCTTTGCAGGCAGCGGAACCCCCCACCTGGCGACAGGTGCCTCTGCGG
CCAAAAGCCACGTGTATAAGATACACCTGCAAAGGCGGCACAACCCCAGTGCCACGTTGTGAGTTGGATA
GTTGTGGAAAGAGTCAAATGGCTCTCCTCAAGCGTATTCAACAAGGGGCTGAAGGATGCCCAGAAGGTAC
CCCATTGTATGGGATCTGATCTGGGGCCTCGGTGCACATGCTTTACATGTGTTTAGTCGAGGTTAAAAAA
ACGTCTAGGCCCCCCGAACCACGGGGACGTGGTTTTCCTTTGAAAAACACGATGATAATATGGCCACAAC
CTGTTACATTGCACAAGATAAAAATATATCATCACGAACAGTAAAACTGTCTGCTTACATAAACAGTAAT
ACAAGGGGTGTTATGGGATCGGCCATTGAACAAGATGGATTGCACGCAGGTTCTCCGGCCGCTTGGGTGG
AGAGGCTATTCGGCTATGACTGGGCACAACAGACAATCGGCTGCTCTGATGCCGCCGTGTTCCGGCTGTC
AGCGCAGGGGCGCCCGGTTCTTTTTGTCAAGACCGACCTGTCCGGTGCCCTGAATGAACTGCAGGACGAG
GCAGCGCGGCTATCGTGGCTGGCCACGACGGGCGTTCCTTGCGCAGCTGTGCTCGACGTTGTCACTGAAG
CGGGAAGGGACTGGCTGCTATTGGGCGAAGTGCCGGGGCAGGATCTCCTGTCATCTCACCTTGCTCCTGC
CGAGAAAGTATCCATCATGGCTGATGCAATGCGGCGGCTGCATACGCTTGATCCGGCTACCTGCCCATTC
GACCACCAAGCGAAACATCGCATCGAGCGAGCACGTACTCGGATGGAAGCCGGTCTTGTCGATCAGGATG
ATCTGGACGAAGAGCATCAGGGGCTCGCGCCAGCCGAACTGTTCGCCAGGCTCAAGGCGCGCATGCCCGA
CGGCGAGGATCTCGTCGTGACCCATGGCGATGCCTGCTTGCCGAATATCATGGTGGAAAATGGCCGCTTT
TCTGGATTCATCGACTGTGGCCGGCTGGGTGTGGCGGACCGCTATCAGGACATAGCGTTGGCTACCCGTG
ATATTGCTGAAGAGCTTGGCGGCGAATGGGCTGACCGCTTCCTCGTGCTTTACGGTATCGCCGCTCCCGA
TTCGCAGCGCATCGCCTTCTATCGCCTTCTTGACGAGTTCTTCTGAAGCGGCCGCGACTCTAGATCATAA
TCAGCCATACCACATTTGTAGAGGTTTTACTTGCTTTAAAAAACCTCCCACACCTCCCCCTGAACCTGAA
ACATAAAATGAATGCAATTGTTGTTGTTAACTTGTTTATTGCAGCTTATAATGGTTACAAATAAAGCAAT
AGCATCACAAATTTCACAAATAAAGCATTTTTTTCACTGCATTCTAGTTGTGGTTTGTCCAAACTCATCA
ATGTATCTTAAGGCGTAAATTGTAAGGGTACCAGGATCCCTAAAGCGCATGCTCCAGACTGTTTATTTTT
TTTTTCATTTTTTTTTTGGTCGAACGAGGAGGTTCAAGTGCAGAAGAGCAGAGAGGATATGCTCATCGTC
TAAAGAACTACCCATTTTATTATATATTAGTCACGATATCTATAACAAGAAAATATATATATAATAAGTT
ATCACGTAAGTAGAACATGAAATAACAATATAATTATCGTATGAGTTAAATCTTAAAAGTCACGTAAAAG
ATAATCATGCGTCATTTTGACTCACGCGGTCGTTATAGTTCAAAATCAGTGACACTTACCGCATTGACAA
GCACGCCTCACGGGAGCTCCAAGCGGCGACTGAGATGTCCTAAATGCACAGCGACGGATTCGCGCTATTT
AGAAAGAGAGAGCAATATTTCAAGAATGCATGCGTCAATTTTACGCAGACTATCTTTCTAGGGTTAAAAA
AGATTTGCGCTTTACTCGACCTAAACTTTAAACACGTCATAGAATCTTCGTTTGACAAAAACCACATTGT
GGCCAAGCTGTGTGACGCGACGCGCGCTAAAGAATGGCAAACCAAGTCGCGCGAGCCAGCTTTTGTTCCC
TTTAGTGAGGGTTAATTTCGAGCTTGGCGTAATCATGGTCATAGCTGTTTCCTGTGTGAAATTGTTATCC
GCTCACAATTCCACACAACATACGAGCCGGAAGCATAAAGTGTAAAGCCTGGGGTGCCTAATGAGTGAGC
TAACTCACATTAATTGCGTTGCGCTCACTGCCCGCTTTCCAGTCGGGAAACCTGTCGTGCCAGCTGCATT
AATGAATCGGCCAACGCGCGGGGAGAGGCGGTTTGCGTATTGGGCGCTCTTCCGCTTCCTCGCTCACTGA
CTCGCTGCGCTCGGTCGTTCGGCTGCGGCGAGCGGTATCAGCTCACTCAAAGGCGGTAATACGGTTATCC
ACAGAATCAGGGGATAACGCAGGAAAGAACATGTGAGCAAAAGGCCAGCAAAAGGCCAGGAACCGTAAAA
AGGCCGCGTTGCTGGCGTTTTTCCATAGGCTCCGCCCCCCTGACGAGCATCACAAAAATCGACGCTCAAG
TCAGAGGTGGCGAAACCCGACAGGACTATAAAGATACCAGGCGTTTCCCCCTGGAAGCTCCCTCGTGCGC
TCTCCTGTTCCGACCCTGCCGCTTACCGGATACCTGTCCGCCTTTCTCCCTTCGGGAAGCGTGGCGCTTT
CTCATAGCTCACGCTGTAGGTATCTCAGTTCGGTGTAGGTCGTTCGCTCCAAGCTGGGCTGTGTGCACGA
ACCCCCCGTTCAGCCCGACCGCTGCGCCTTATCCGGTAACTATCGTCTTGAGTCCAACCCGGTAAGACAC
GACTTATCGCCACTGGCAGCAGCCACTGGTAACAGGATTAGCAGAGCGAGGTATGTAGGCGGTGCTACAG
AGTTCTTGAAGTGGTGGCCTAACTACGGCTACACTAGAAGAACAGTATTTGGTATCTGCGCTCTGCTGAA
GCCAGTTACCTTCGGAAAAAGAGTTGGTAGCTCTTGATCCGGCAAACAAACCACCGCTGGTAGCGGTGGT
TTTTTTGTTTGCAAGCAGCAGATTACGCGCAGAAAAAAAGGATCTCAAGAAGATCCTTTGATCTTTTCTA
CGGGGTCTGACGCTCAGTGGAACGAAAACTCACGTTAAGGGATTTTGGTCATGAGATTATCAAAAAGGAT
CTTCACCTAGATCCTTTTAAATTAAAAATGAAGTTTTAAATCAATCTAAAGTATATATGAGTAAACTTGG
TCTGACAGTTACCAATGCTTAATCAGTGAGGCACCTATCTCAGCGATCTGTCTATTTCGTTCATCCATAG
TTGCCTGACTCCCCGTCGTGTAGATAACTACGATACGGGAGGGCTTACCATCTGGCCCCAGTGCTGCAAT
GATACCGCGAGACCCACGCTCACCGGCTCCAGATTTATCAGCAATAAACCAGCCAGCCGGAAGGGCCGAG
CGCAGAAGTGGTCCTGCAACTTTATCCGCCTCCATCCAGTCTATTAATTGTTGCCGGGAAGCTAGAGTAA
GTAGTTCGCCAGTTAATAGTTTGCGCAACGTTGTTGCCATTGCTACAGGCATCGTGGTGTCACGCTCGTC
GTTTGGTATGGCTTCATTCAGCTCCGGTTCCCAACGATCAAGGCGAGTTACATGATCCCCCATGTTGTGC
AAAAAAGCGGTTAGCTCCTTCGGTCCTCCGATCGTTGTCAGAAGTAAGTTGGCCGCAGTGTTATCACTCA
TGGTTATGGCAGCACTGCATAATTCTCTTACTGTCATGCCATCCGTAAGATGCTTTTCTGTGACTGGTGA
GTACTCAACCAAGTCATTCTGAGAATAGTGTATGCGGCGACCGAGTTGCTCTTGCCCGGCGTCAATACGG
GATAATACCGCGCCACATAGCAGAACTTTAAAAGTGCTCATCATTGGAAAACGTTCTTCGGGGCGAAAAC
TCTCAAGGATCTTACCGCTGTTGAGATCCAGTTCGATGTAACCCACTCGTGCACCCAACTGATCTTCAGC
ATCTTTTACTTTCACCAGCGTTTCTGGGTGAGCAAAAACAGGAAGGCAAAATGCCGCAAAAAAGGGAATA
AGGGCGACACGGAAATGTTGAATACTCATACTCTTCCTTTTTCAATATTATTGAAGCATTTATCAGGGTT
ATTGTCTCATGAGCGGATACATATTTGAATGTATTTAGAAAAATAAACAAATAGGGGTTCCGCGCACATT
TCCCCGAAAAGTGCCACCTAAATTGTAAGCGTTAATATTTTGTTAAAATTCGCGTTAAATTTTTGTTAAA
TCAGCTCATTTTTTAACCAATAGGCCGAAATCGGCAAAATCCCTTATAAATCAAAAGAATAGACCGAGAT
AGGGT
[37 nt withheld, positions 10366-10402]
AAAGAACGTGGACTCCAACGTCAAAGG
[49 nt withheld, positions 10430-10478]
T
[91 nt withheld, positions 10480-10570]
G
[124 nt withheld, positions 10572-10695]
CCCATTCGCCATTCAGGCTGCGCAACTGTTGGGAAGGGCGATCGGTGCGGGCCTCTTCGCTATTACGCCA
GCTGGCGAAAGGGGGATGTGCTGCAAGGCGATTAAGTTGGGTAACGCCAGGGTTTTCCCAGTCACGACGT
TGTAAAACGACGGCCAGTGAATTGTAATACGACTCACTATAGGG
Features (pLannotate 1.2.2; 26 found; start..end, strand, type, name):
    437..455     -  ncRNA          3' miR-30a (fragment): sequence downstream of the 71-nt precursor of the human miR-30a microRNA (Zeng et al., 2002) miRNA
    509..542     -  CDS            lacZα (fragment): LacZα fragment of β-galactosidase; lacZ fragment
    548..568     -  misc_feature   MCS (fragment): pUC18/19 multiple cloning site
    567..870     +  enhancer       CMV enhancer: human cytomegalovirus immediate early enhancer
    871..1074    +  promoter       CMV promoter: human cytomegalovirus (CMV) immediate early promoter
   1154..4195    +  CDS            PARP1: PARP1_HUMAN - Also known as ADPRT From Homo sapiens (Human).
   4207..4954    +  CDS            APEX2 (fragment): soybean ascorbate peroxidase, engineered to serve as a monomeric tag for electron microscopy and live-cell proteomics (Lam et al., 2015) more active than the original APEX due to the A134P mutation
   4970..5689    +  CDS            EGFP: the original enhanced GFP (Yang et al., 1996) mammalian codon-optimized
   5716..6301    +  misc_feature   IRES2: internal ribosome entry site (IRES) of the encephalomyocarditis virus (EMCV)
   6383..7186    +  CDS            NeoR/KanR: aminoglycoside phosphotransferase from Tn5; aph(3')-II (or nptII); confers resistance to neomycin, kanamycin, and G418 (Geneticin®)
   7203..7286    +  CDS            large T antigen (fragment): large T antigen from SV40 (simian virus 40)
   7309..7430    +  polyA_signal   SV40 poly(A) signal: SV40 polyadenylation signal
   7460..7481    -  promoter       PGK promoter (fragment): mouse phosphoglycerate kinase 1 promoter
   7508..7528    -  CDS            gag (truncated) (fragment): truncated Moloney murine leukemia virus (MMLV) gag gene lacking the start codon
   7904..8035    +  CDS            FP (fragment): FP25_NPVAC - Experimental evidence at protein level: Swiss-Prot protein existence level 1. From Autographa californica nuclear polyhedrosis virus (AcMNPV).
   8049..8067    -  promoter       T3 promoter: promoter for bacteriophage T3 RNA polymerase
   8110..8132    -  protein_bind   lac operator (fragment): The lac repressor binds to the lac operator to inhibit transcription in E. coli. This inhibition can be relieved by adding lactose or isopropyl-β-D-thiogalactopyranoside (IPTG). lac repressor encoded by lacI
   8136..8166    -  promoter       lac promoter: promoter for the E. coli lac operon
   8181..8202    -  protein_bind   CAP binding site: CAP binding activates transcription in the presence of cAMP. E. coli catabolite activator protein
   8215..8307    -  CDS            lacI (fragment): lac repressor; lacI; The lac repressor binds to the lac operator to inhibit transcription in E. coli. This inhibition can be relieved by adding lactose or isopropyl-β-D-thiogalactopyranoside (IPTG).
   8490..9078    -  rep_origin     ori: high-copy-number ColE1/pMB1/pBR322/pUC origin of replication
   9249..10109   -  CDS            AmpR: β-lactamase; bla; confers resistance to ampicillin, carbenicillin, and related antibiotics
  10110..10214   -  promoter       AmpR promoter: bla
  10267..10695   -  rep_origin     f1 ori (sequence partly withheld): f1 bacteriophage origin of replication; arrow indicates direction of (+) strand synthesis
  10700..10857   -  CDS            lacZα (fragment): LacZα fragment of β-galactosidase; lacZ fragment
  10860..10878   +  promoter       T7 promoter: promoter for bacteriophage T7 RNA polymerase
