[The description below was written by a language model from this plasmid's Addgene catalogue record and pLannotate feature annotations shown in this document.]
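Description:
PB-PARP1-Apex2–eGFP is a mammalian expression plasmid built on a custom piggyBac transposon backbone, designed for stable genomic integration of a tagged human PARP1 transgene. In bacteria it is maintained through a high-copy ColE1/pUC-type origin and selected with ampicillin via the β-lactamase gene. An f1 origin, T7 and T3 promoters and lac/lacZα remnants reflect a standard phagemid-type cloning backbone. The automated feature table does not explicitly annotate the piggyBac terminal repeats. It does pick up a short baculovirus FP25-like fragment downstream of the cassette, which may be sequence flanking a transposon end, but this is not confirmed by the record. Several other very short hits (miR-30a, PGK promoter, MMLV gag fragments) are probably cloning scars or spurious matches rather than functional elements.

The payload is a single bicistronic transcription unit driven by the CMV immediate-early enhancer and promoter. The first open reading frame encodes full-length human PARP1 fused at its C terminus to APEX2, an engineered soybean ascorbate peroxidase used for proximity biotinylation and electron microscopy labelling, followed by EGFP for fluorescence detection. An EMCV IRES then allows translation of the neomycin phosphotransferase gene from the same mRNA, so G418 resistance is coupled to expression of the fusion, and an SV40 polyadenylation signal terminates the transcript. When supplied together with a piggyBac transposase, such a cassette can be transposed into the host genome to generate stable cell lines. Given the tags and the associated study of trapped PARP1 on chromatin, the construct suits proximity-labelling proteomics of PARP1 neighbours, along with imaging or GFP-based capture of the fusion protein.
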