Addgene plasmid #211555: PB-PARP1-Apex2–eGFP
Purpose: A piggyBac vector containing CMV-PARP1-Apex2-eGFP-IRES-Neo cassette.
Depositing lab: Chris Lord. Publication: The ubiquitin-dependent ATPase p97 removes cytotoxic trapped PARP1 from chromatin. Krastev DB, Li S, Sun Y, Wicks AJ, Hoslett G, Weekes D, Badder LM, Knight EG, Marlow R, Pardo MC, Yu L, Talele TT, Bartek J, Choudhary JS, Pommier Y, Pettitt SJ, Tutt ANJ, Ramadan K, Lord CJ. Nat Cell Biol. 2022 Jan;24(1):62-73. doi: 10.1038/s41556-021-00807-6. Epub 2022 Jan 10. PubMed 35013556.
Backbone
  Vector backbone: custom
  Vector type: Mammalian Expression ; PiggyBac
  Selectable markers: Neomycin (select with G418)
Growth in bacteria
  Bacterial resistance: Ampicillin, 100 μg/mL
  Growth temperature: 37°C
  Growth strain: DH5alpha
  Copy number: Unknown
Gene/Insert
  Gene/Insert name: PARP1
  Species: H. sapiens (human)
  Entrez Gene: PARP1 (a.k.a. ADPRT, ADPRT 1, ADPRT1, ARTD1, PARP, PARP-1, PARS, PPOL, Poly-PARP, pADPRT-1)
  Promoter: CMV
  Tag / fusion protein: Apex2-eGFP (C terminal on insert)
  Cloning method: Gibson Cloning
  Sequencing primers: 5′ CGCAAATGGGCGGTAGGCGTG
Terms and licenses: Academic/Nonprofit Terms; Industry Terms: Not Available to Industry
How to cite: PB-PARP1-Apex2–eGFP was a gift from Chris Lord (Addgene plasmid # 211555 ; http://n2t.net/addgene:211555 ; RRID:Addgene_211555)
